>Addgene plasmid #103553 | LSB-hsa-miR-485-3p | depositor full sequence | sequence record 196154 | Full Sequence
AATTGAGGGGATAACGCAGGAAAGAACATGTGAGCAAAAGGCCAGCAAAAGGCCAGGAACCGTAAAAAGG
CCGCGTTGCTGGCGTTTTTCCATAGGCTCCGCCCCCCTGACGAGCATCACAAAAATCGACGCTCAAGTCA
GAGGTGGCGAAACCCGACAGGACTATAAAGATACCAGGCGTTTCCCCCTGGAAGCTCCCTCGTGCGCTCT
CCTGTTCCGACCCTGCCGCTTACCGGATACCTGTCCGCCTTTCTCCCTTCGGGAAGCGTGGCGCTTTCTC
ATAGCTCACGCTGTAGGTATCTCAGTTCGGTGTAGGTCGTTCGCTCCAAGCTGGGCTGTGTGCACGAACC
CCCCGTTCAGCCCGACCGCTGCGCCTTATCCGGTAACTATCGTCTTGAGTCCAACCCGGTAAGACACGAC
TTATCGCCACTGGCAGCAGCCACTGGTAACAGGATTAGCAGAGCGAGGTATGTAGGCGGTGCTACAGAGT
TCTTGAAGTGGTGGCCTAACTACGGCTACACTAGAAGAACAGTATTTGGTATCTGCGCTCTGCTGAAGCC
AGTTACCTTCGGAAAAAGAGTTGGTAGCTCTTGATCCGGCAAACAAACCACCGCTGGTAGCGGTGGTTTT
TTTGTTTGCAAGCAGCAGATTACGCGCAGAAAAAAAGGATCTCAAGAAGATCCTTTGATCTTTTCTACGG
GGTCTGACGCTCAGTGGAACGAAAACTCACGTTAAGGGATTTTGGTCATGAGATTATCAAAAAGGATCTT
CACCTAGATCCTTTTAAATTAAAAATGAAGTTTTAAATCAATCTAAAGTATATATGAGTAAACTTGGTCT
GACAGTTACCAATGCTTAATCAGTGAGGCACCTATCTCAGCGATCTGTCTATTTCGTTCATCCATAGTTG
CCTGACTCCCCGTCGTGTAGATAACTACGATACGGGAGGGCTTACCATCTGGCCCCAGTGCTGCAATGAT
ACCGCGAGAACCACGCTCACCGGCTCCAGATTTATCAGCAATAAACCAGCCAGCCGGAAGGGCCGAGCGC
AGAAGTGGTCCTGCAACTTTATCCGCCTCCATCCAGTCTATTAATTGTTGCCGGGAAGCTAGAGTAAGTA
GTTCGCCAGTTAATAGTTTGCGCAACGTTGTTGCCATTGCTACAGGCATCGTGGTGTCACGCTCGTCGTT
TGGTATGGCTTCATTCAGCTCCGGTTCCCAACGATCAAGGCGAGTTACATGATCCCCCATGTTGTGCAAA
AAAGCGGTTAGCTCCTTCGGTCCTCCGATCGTTGTCAGAAGTAAGTTGGCCGCAGTGTTATCACTCATGG
TTATGGCAGCACTGCATAATTCTCTTACTGTCATGCCATCCGTAAGATGCTTTTCTGTGACTGGTGAGTA
CTCAACCAAGTCATTCTGAGAATAGTGTATGCGGCGACCGAGTTGCTCTTGCCCGGCGTCAATACGGGAT
AATACCGCGCCACATAGCAGAACTTTAAAAGTGCTCATCATTGGAAAACGTTCTTCGGGGCGAAAACTCT
CAAGGATCTTACCGCTGTTGAGATCCAGTTCGATGTAACCCACTCGTGCACCCAACTGATCTTCAGCATC
TTTTACTTTCACCAGCGTTTCTGGGTGAGCAAAAACAGGAAGGCAAAATGCCGCAAAAAAGGGAATAAGG
GCGACACGGAAATGTTGAATACTCATACTCTTCCTTTTTCAATATTATTGAAGCATTTATCAGGGTTATT
GTCTCATGAGCGGATACATATTTGAATGTAGCTCCGAATTTCTCGAGGGCTTGTCGACGACGGCGGTCTC
CGTCGTCAGGATCATGAATTCGACCCGCCTGCCACCATGACCGAGTACAAGCCCACGGTGCGCCTCGCCA
CCCGCGACGACGTCCCCCGGGCCGTACGCACCCTCGCCGCCGCGTTCGCCGACTACCCCGCCACGCGCCA
CACCGTCGACCCGGACCGCCACATCGAGCGGGTCACCGAGCTGCAAGAACTCTTCCTCACGCGCGTCGGG
CTCGACATCGGCAAGGTGTGGGTCGCGGACGACGGCGCCGCGGTGGCGGTCTGGACCACGCCGGAGAGCG
TCGAAGCGGGGGCGGTGTTCGCCGAGATCGGCCCGCGCATGGCCGAGTTGAGCGGTTCCCGGCTGGCCGC
GCAGCAACAGATGGAAGGCCTCCTGGCGCCGCACCGGCCCAAGGAGCCCGCGTGGTTCCTGGCCACCGTC
GGCGTCTCGCCCGACCACCAGGGCAAGGGTCTGGGCAGCGCCGTCGTGCTCCCCGGAGTGGAGGCGGCCG
AGCGCGCCGGGGTGCCCGCCTTCCTGGAGACATCCGCGCCCCGCAACCTCCCCTTCTACGAGCGGCTCGG
CTTCACCGTCACCGCCGACGTCGAGGTGCCCGAAGGACCGCGCACCTGGTGCATGACCCGCAAGCCCGGT
GCCTGATACGCGTGAATTCACTCCTCAGGTGCAGGCTGCCTATCAGAAGGTGGTGGCTGGTGTGGCCAAT
GCCCTGGCTCACAAATACCACTGAGATCTTTTTCCCTCTGCCAAAAATTATGGGGACATCATGAAGCCCC
TTGAGCATCTGACTTCTGGCTAATAAAGGAAATTTATTTTCATTGCAATAGTGTGTTGGAATTTTTTGTG
TCTCTCACTCGGAAGGACATATGGGAGGGCAAATCATTTAAAACATCAGAATGAGTATTTGGTTTAGAGT
TTGGCAACATATGCCCATATGCTGGCTGCCATGAACAAAGGTTGGCTATAAAGAGGTCATCAGTATATGA
AACAGCCCCCTGCTGTCCATTCCTTATTCCATAGAAAAGCCTTGACTTGAGGTTAGATTTTTTTTATATT
TTGTTTTGTGTTATTTTTTTCTTTAACATCCCTAAAATTTTCCTTACATGTTTTACTAGCCAGATTTTTC
CTCCTCTCCTGACTACTCCCAGTCATAGCTGTCCCTCTTCTCTTATGGAGATCCCTCGACCTGCAGCCCA
AGCTTGAATTCTCTAGAATTACCCTGTTATCCCTATGCTTGGTTTACCGAGCTCTTATTGGTTTTCAAAC
TTCATTGACTGTGCCCAACGCGCCTGGGAGCTCACGGGGACAGCCCCCCCCCAAAGCCCCCAGGGATGTA
ATTACGTCCCTCCCCCGCTAGGGGGCAGCAGCGAGCCGCCCGGGGCTCCGCTCCGGTCCGGCGCTCCCCC
CGCATCCCCGAGCCGGCAGCGTGCGGGGACAGCCCGGGCACGGGGAAGGTGGCACGGGATCGCTTTCCTC
TGAACGCTTCTCGCTGCTCTTTGAGCCTGCAGACACCTGGGGGGATACGGGGAAAAAGCTAGGCTGAAAG
ACCGGTTCTTAGAATGACACGCGCCTGGGAGCTCACGGGGACAGCCCCCCCCCAAAGCCCCCAGGGATGT
AATTACGTCCCTCCCCCGCTAGGGGGCAGCAGCGAGCCGCCCGGGGCTCCGCTCCGGTCCGGCGCTCCCC
CCGCATCCCCGAGCCGGCAGCGTGCGGGGACAGCCCGGGCACGGGGAAGGTGGCACGGGATCGCTTTCCT
CTGAACGCTTCTCGCTGCTCTTTGAGCCTGCAGACACCTGGGGGGATACGGGGAAAAAGCTAACTTCTGA
GACGACAACTTTGTATAGAAAAGTTGGCTCCGAATTCGCCCTTGACAGCAGAGATCCAGTTTGGTTAATT
AATTGGCTCCGGTGCCCGTCAGTGGGCAGAGCGCACATCGCCCACAGTCCCCGAGAAGTTGTGGGGAGGG
GTCGGCAATTGAACCGGTGCCTAGAGAAGGTGGCGCGGGGTAAACTGGGAAAGTGATGTCGTGTACTGGC
TCCGCCTTTTTCCCGAGGGTGGGGGAGAACCGTATATAAGTGCAGTAGTCGCCGTGAACGTTCTTTTTCG
CAACGGGTTTGCCGCCAGAACACAGGTAAGTGCCGTGTGTGGTTCCCGCGGGCCTGGCCTCTTTACGGGT
TATGGCCCTTGCGTGCCTTGAATTACTTCCACCTGGCTGCAGTACGTGATTCTTGATCCCGAGCTTCGGG
TTGGAAGTGGGTGGGAGAGTTCGAGGCCTTGCGCTTAAGGAGCCCCTTCGCCTCGTGCTTGAGTTGAGGC
CTGGCCTGGGCGCTGGGGCCGCCGCGTGCGAATCTGGTGGCACCTTCGCGCCTGTCTCGCTGCTTTCGAT
AAGTCTCTAGCCATTTAAAATTTTTGATGACCTGCTGCGACGCTTTTTTTCTGGCAAGATAGTCTTGTAA
ATGCGGGCCAAGATCTGCACACTGGTATTTCGGTTTTTGGGGCCGCGGGCGGCGACGGGGCCCGTGCGTC
CCAGCGCACATGTTCGGCGAGGCGGGGCCTGCGAGCGCGGCCACCGAGAATCGGACGGGGGTAGTCTCAA
GCTGGCCGGCCTGCTCTGGTGCCTGGCCTCGCGCCGCCGTGTATCGCCCCGCCCTGGGCGGCAAGGCTGG
CCCGGTCGGCACCAGTTGCGTGAGCGGAAAGATGGCCGCTTCCCGGCCCTGCTGCAGGGAGCTCAAAATG
GAGGACGCGGCGCTCGGGAGAGCGGGCGGGTGAGTCACCCACACAAAGGAAAAGGGCCTTTCCGTCCTCA
GCCGTCGCTTCATGTGACTCCACGGAGTACCGGGCGCCGTCCAGGCACCTCGATTAGTTCTCGAGCTTTT
GGAGTACGTCGTCTTTAGGTTGGGGGGAGGGGTTTTATGCGATGGAGTTTCCCCACACTGAGTGGGTGGA
GACTGAAGTTAGGCCAGCTTGGCACTTGATGTAATTCTCCTTGGAATTTGCCCTTTTTGAGTTTGGATCT
TGGTTCATTCTCAAGCCTCAGACAGTGGTTCAAAGTTTTTTTCTTCCATTTCAGGTGTCGTGAGAAGGGC
GAATTCGACCCAAGTTTGTACAAAAAAGCAGGCTGGATCCAGGTGCCACCATGGTGAGCGAGCTGATTAA
GGAGAACATGCACATGAAGCTGTACATGGAGGGCACCGTGAACAACCACCACTTCAAGTGCACATCCGAG
GGCGAAGGCAAGCCCTACGAGGGCACCCAGACCATGAGAATCAAGGCGGTCGAGGGCGGCCCTCTCCCCT
TCGCCTTCGACATCCTGGCTACCAGCTTCATGTACGGCAGCAAAACCTTCATCAACCACACCCAGGGCAT
CCCCGACTTCTTTAAGCAGTCCTTCCCCGAGGGCTTCACATGGGAGAGAGTCACCACATACGAAGATGGG
GGCGTGCTGACCGCTACCCAGGACACCAGCCTCCAGGACGGCTGCCTCATCTACAACGTCAAGATCAGAG
GGGTGAACTTCCCATCCAACGGCCCTGTGATGCAGAAGAAAACACTCGGCTGGGAGGCCTCCACCGAGAC
ACTGTACCCCGCTGACGGCGGCCTGGAAGGCAGAGCCGACATGGCCCTGAAGCTCGTGGGCGGGGGCCAC
CTGATCTGCAACCTTAAGACCACATACAGATCCAAGAAACCCGCTAAGAACCTCAAGATGCCCGGCGTCT
ACTATGTGGACAGGAGACTGGAAAGAATCAAGGAGGCCGACAAAGAGACATACGTCGAGCAGCACGAGGT
GGCTGTGGCCAGATACTGCGACCTCCCTAGCAAACTGGGGCACAAACTTAATTGAGAATTCTACCACCCA
GCTTTCTTGTACAAAGTGGTACGTCTCAAGACCAGAGGTCTCTGCTTTAACCGTAAGAGAGGAGAGCCGT
GTATGACAGAGAGGAGAGCCGTGTATGACAGAGAGGAGAGCCGTGTATGACAGAGAGGAGAGCCGTGTAT
GACCAACCAGAAGAGACCTGTGCTTCACTCCTCAGGTGCAGGCTGCCTATCAGAAGGTGGTGGCTGGTGT
GGCCAATGCCCTGGCTCACAAATACCACTGAGATCTTTTTCCCTCTGCCAAAAATTATGGGGACATCATG
AAGCCCCTTGAGCATCTGACTTCTGGCTAATAAAGGAAATTTATTTTCATTGCAATAGTGTGTTGGAATT
TTTTGTGTCTCTCACTCGGAAGGACATATGGGAGGGCAAATCATTTAAAACATCAGAATGAGTATTTGGT
TTAGAGTTTGGCAACATATGCCCATATGCTGGCTGCCATGAACAAAGGTTGGCTATAAAGAGGTCATCAG
TATATGAAACAGCCCCCTGCTGTCCATTCCTTATTCCATAGAAAAGCCTTGACTTGAGGTTAGATTTTTT
TTATATTTTGTTTTGTGTTATTTTTTTCTTTAACATCCCTAAAATTTTCCTTACATGTTTTACTAGCCAG
ATTTTTCCTCCTCTCCTGACTACTCCCAGTCATAGCTGTCCCTCTTCTCTTATGGAGATCCCGAGCGGTG
CGTTTTTATGCTTGTAGTATTGTATAATGTTTTTAAGATCCAAGCTTCTGACCTCTTCTCTTCCTCCCAC
AGGGCCTCGAGACAATTGCATCGATGGTACCAGTGAAAGTCTGCAATGAATTCGAGTTGGCGCGCCTGTC
ATTCTAAATCTCTCTTTCAGCCTAAAGCTTTTTCCCCGTATCCCCCCAGGTGTCTGCAGGCTCAAAGAGC
AGCGAGAAGCGTTCAGAGGAAAGCGATCCCGTGCCACCTTCCCCGTGCCCGGGCTGTCCCCGCACGCTGC
CGGCTCGGGGATGCGGGGGGAGCGCCGGACCGGAGCGGAGCCCCGGGCGGCTCGCTGCTGCCCCCTAGCG
GGGGAGGGACGTAATTACATCCCTGGGGGCTTTGGGAGGGGGCTGTCCCCGTGAGCTCCCAGGCGCGCCT
GTCATTCTAAATCTCTCTTTCAGCCTAAAGCTTTTTCCCCGTATCCCCCCAGGTGTCTGCAGGCTCAAAG
AGCAGCGAGAAGCGTTCAGAGGAAAGCGATCCCGTGCCACCTTCCCCGTGCCCGGGCTGTCCCCGCACGC
TGCCGGCTCGGGGATGCGGGGGGAGCGCCGGACCGGAGCGGAGCCCCGGGCGGCTCGCTGCTGCCCCCTA
GCGGGGGAGGGACGTAATTACATCCCTGGGGGCTTTGGGGGGGGGCTGTCCCCGTGAGCTCCCAGGCGCG
CCAACTCGGTACCGTATCGATGTCGACGTTAACGCTAGTGATATCAACTTTGTATAGAAAAGTTGGCTCC
GAATTCGCCCTTGACAGCAGAGATCCAGTTTGGTTAATTAATTGGCTCCGGTGCCCGTCAGTGGGCAGAG
CGCACATCGCCCACAGTCCCCGAGAAGTTGTGGGGAGGGGTCGGCAATTGAACCGGTGCCTAGAGAAGGT
GGCGCGGGGTAAACTGGGAAAGTGATGTCGTGTACTGGCTCCGCCTTTTTCCCGAGGGTGGGGGAGAACC
GTATATAAGTGCAGTAGTCGCCGTGAACGTTCTTTTTCGCAACGGGTTTGCCGCCAGAACACAGGTAAGT
GCCGTGTGTGGTTCCCGCGGGCCTGGCCTCTTTACGGGTTATGGCCCTTGCGTGCCTTGAATTACTTCCA
CCTGGCTGCAGTACGTGATTCTTGATCCCGAGCTTCGGGTTGGAAGTGGGTGGGAGAGTTCGAGGCCTTG
CGCTTAAGGAGCCCCTTCGCCTCGTGCTTGAGTTGAGGCCTGGCCTGGGCGCTGGGGCCGCCGCGTGCGA
ATCTGGTGGCACCTTCGCGCCTGTCTCGCTGCTTTCGATAAGTCTCTAGCCATTTAAAATTTTTGATGAC
CTGCTGCGACGCTTTTTTTCTGGCAAGATAGTCTTGTAAATGCGGGCCAAGATCTGCACACTGGTATTTC
GGTTTTTGGGGCCGCGGGCGGCGACGGGGCCCGTGCGTCCCAGCGCACATGTTCGGCGAGGCGGGGCCTG
CGAGCGCGGCCACCGAGAATCGGACGGGGGTAGTCTCAAGCTGGCCGGCCTGCTCTGGTGCCTGGCCTCG
CGCCGCCGTGTATCGCCCCGCCCTGGGCGGCAAGGCTGGCCCGGTCGGCACCAGTTGCGTGAGCGGAAAG
ATGGCCGCTTCCCGGCCCTGCTGCAGGGAGCTCAAAATGGAGGACGCGGCGCTCGGGAGAGCGGGCGGGT
GAGTCACCCACACAAAGGAAAAGGGCCTTTCCGTCCTCAGCCGTCGCTTCATGTGACTCCACGGAGTACC
GGGCGCCGTCCAGGCACCTCGATTAGTTCTCGAGCTTTTGGAGTACGTCGTCTTTAGGTTGGGGGGAGGG
GTTTTATGCGATGGAGTTTCCCCACACTGAGTGGGTGGAGACTGAAGTTAGGCCAGCTTGGCACTTGATG
TAATTCTCCTTGGAATTTGCCCTTTTTGAGTTTGGATCTTGGTTCATTCTCAAGCCTCAGACAGTGGTTC
AAAGTTTTTTTCTTCCATTTCAGGTGTCGTGAGAAGGGCGAATTCGACCCAAGTTTGTACAAAAAAGCAG
GCTCGCCACCATGGTGAGCAAGGGCGAGGAGCTGTTCACCGGGGTGGTGCCCATCCTGGTCGAGCTGGAC
GGCGACGTAAACGGCCACAAGTTCAGCGTGAGGGGCGAGGGCGAGGGCGATGCCACCAACGGCAAGCTGA
CCCTGAAGTTCATCTGCACCACCGGCAAGCTGCCCGTGCCCTGGCCCACCCTCGTGACCACCCTGAGCCA
CGGCGTGCAGTGCTTCGCCCGCTACCCCGACCACATGAAGCAGCACGACTTCTTCAAGTCCGCCATGCCC
GAAGGCTACGTCCAGGAGCGCACCATCTTCTTCAAGGACGACGGCACCTACAAGACCCGCGCCGAGGTGA
AGTTCGAGGGCGACACCCTAGTGAACCGCATCGAGCTGAAGGGCGTCGACTTCAAGGAGGACGGCAACAT
CCTGGGGCACAAGCTGGAGTACAACTTCAACAGCCACAACATCTATATCATGGCCGTCAAGCAGAAGAAC
GGCATCAAGGTGAACTTCAAGATCCGCCACAACGTGGAGGACGGCAGCGTGCAGCTCGCCGACCACTACC
AGCAGAACACCCCCATCGGCGACGGCCCCGTGCTGCTGCCCGACAGCCACTACCTGAGCACCCAGTCCGT
GCTGAGCAAAGACCCCAACGAGAAGCGCGATCACATGGTCCTGCTGGAGTTCCGCACCGCCGCCGGGATC
ACTCTCGGCATGGACGAGCTGTACAAGTAATACCACCCAGCTTTCTTGTACAAAGTGGTACGCGTGAATT
CACTCCTCAGGTGCAGGCTGCCTATCAGAAGGTGGTGGCTGGTGTGGCCAATGCCCTGGCTCACAAATAC
CACTGAGATCTTTTTCCCTCTGCCAAAAATTATGGGGACATCATGAAGCCCCTTGAGCATCTGACTTCTG
GCTAATAAAGGAAATTTATTTTCATTGCAATAGTGTGTTGGAATTTTTTGTGTCTCTCACTCGGAAGGAC
ATATGGGAGGGCAAATCATTTAAAACATCAGAATGAGTATTTGGTTTAGAGTTTGGCAACATATGCCCAT
ATGCTGGCTGCCATGAACAAAGGTTGGCTATAAAGAGGTCATCAGTATATGAAACAGCCCCCTGCTGTCC
ATTCCTTATTCCATAGAAAAGCCTTGACTTGAGGTTAGATTTTTTTTATATTTTGTTTTGTGTTATTTTT
TTCTTTAACATCCCTAAAATTTTCCTTACATGTTTTACTAGCCAGATTTTTCCTCCTCTCCTGACTACTC
CCAGTCATAGCTGTCCCTCTTCTCTTATGGAGATCCCTCGACCTGCAGCCCAAGCTTGGCGTAATCATGG
TCATAGCTGTTTCCTGTGTGAAATTGTTATCCGCTCACAATTCCACACAACATACGAGCCGGAAGCATAA
AGTGTAAAGCCTGGGGTGCCTAATGAGTGAGCTAACTCACATTAATTGCGTTGCGCTCACTGCCCGCTTT
CCAGTCGGGAAACCTGTCGTGCCAGCGGATCGACAGTACTAAGCTTGGTCTAATACCCAATCTCTCGTCT
TATCCAGATGTTTTATACGCCTCTGGCCCGTGTCTCAAAATCTCTGATGTTACATTGCACAAGATAAAAT
AATATCATCATGAACAATAAAACTGTCTGCTTACATAAACAGTAATACAAGGGGTGTTATGAGCCATATT
CAACGGGAAACGTCGAGGCCGCGATTAAATTCCAACATGGATGCTGATTTATATGGGTATAAATGGGCTC
GCGATAATGTCGGGCAATCAGGTGCGACAATCTATCGCTTGTATGGGAAGCCCGATGCGCCAGAGTTGTT
TCTGAAACATGGCAAAGGTAGCGTTGCCAATGATGTTACAGATGAGATGGTCAGACTAAACTGGCTGACG
GAATTTATGCCTCTTCCGACCATCAAGCATTTTATCCGTACTCCTGATGATGCATGGTTACTCACCACTG
CGATCCCCGGAAAAACAGCATTCCAGGTATTAGAAGAATATCCTGATTCAGGTGAAAATATTGTTGATGC
GCTGGCAGTGTTCCTGCGCCGGTTGCATTCGATTCCTGTTTGTAATTGTCCTTTTAACAGCGATCGCGTA
TTTCGTCTCGCTCAGGCGCAATCACGAATGAATAACGGTTTGGTTGATGCGAGTGATTTTGATGACGAGC
GTAATGGCTGGCCTGTTGAACAAGTCTGGAAAGAAATGCATAAACTTTTGCCATTCTCACCGGATTCAGT
CGTCACTCATGGTGATTTCTCACTTGATAACCTTATTTTTGACGAGGGGAAATTAATAGGTTGTATTGAT
GTTGGACGAGTCGGAATCGCAGACCGATACCAGGATCTTGCCATCCTATGGAACTGCCTCGGTGAGTTTT
CTCCTTCATTACAGAAACGGCTTTTTCAAAAATATGGTATTGATAATCCTGATATGAATAAATTGCAGTT
TCATTTGATGCTCGATGAGTTTTTCTAATCAGAATTGGTTAATTGGTTGTAACACTGGCAGAGCATTACG
CTGACTTGACGGGACGGCGCAAGCTCATGACCAAAATCCCTTAACGTGAGTTACGCGTCGTTCCACTGAG
CGTCAGAGGTATCACTAGTATTACAGAGGTAAGTTATAACAGTCGCCTAACCC
Features (pLannotate 1.2.2; 28 found; start..end, strand, type, name):
     87..675     -  rep_origin     ori: high-copy-number ColE1/pMB1/pBR322/pUC origin of replication
    846..1706    -  CDS            AmpR: β-lactamase; bla; confers resistance to ampicillin, carbenicillin, and related antibiotics
   1707..1778    -  promoter       AmpR promoter: bla
   1857..2456    +  CDS            PuroR: puromycin N-acetyltransferase; pac from Streptomyces alboniger; confers resistance to puromycin
   2461..2541    +  CDS            HBB (fragment): HBB_PONPY - Experimental evidence at transcript level: Swiss-Prot protein existence level 2. Involved in oxygen transport from the lung to the various peripheral tissues. From Pongo pygmaeus (Bornean orangutan).
   2612..2667    +  polyA_signal   β-globin poly(A) signal: rabbit β-globin polyadenylation signal (Gil and Proudfoot, 1987)
   3646..3666    +  protein_bind   attB4: mutant version of attB; core recombination site for the Gateway® BP reaction BP Clonase™
   3734..3945    +  promoter       EF-1α core promoter: core promoter for human elongation factor EF-1α
   3946..4884    +  intron         EF-1α intron A: intron upstream of the start codon of human EF-1α
   4911..4931    +  protein_bind   attB1: mutant version of attB; core recombination site for the Gateway® BP reaction BP Clonase™
   4951..5646    +  CDS            mKate2: mKate2 is a basic (constitutively fluorescent) red fluorescent protein published in 2009, derived from Entacmaea quadricolor. It is reported to be a rapidly-maturing monomer with moderate acid sensitivity.
   5666..5690    -  protein_bind   attB2: mutant version of attB; recombination site for the Gateway® BP reaction BP Clonase™
   5834..5908    +  CDS            HBB (fragment): HBB_PONPY - Experimental evidence at transcript level: Swiss-Prot protein existence level 2. Involved in oxygen transport from the lung to the various peripheral tissues. From Pongo pygmaeus (Bornean orangutan).
   5979..6034    +  polyA_signal   β-globin poly(A) signal: rabbit β-globin polyadenylation signal (Gil and Proudfoot, 1987)
   6418..6443    +  misc_feature   SA: splice acceptor site
   7115..7135    +  protein_bind   attB4: mutant version of attB; core recombination site for the Gateway® BP reaction BP Clonase™
   7203..7414    +  promoter       EF-1α core promoter: core promoter for human elongation factor EF-1α
   7415..8353    +  intron         EF-1α intron A: intron upstream of the start codon of human EF-1α
   8380..8400    +  protein_bind   attB1: mutant version of attB; core recombination site for the Gateway® BP reaction BP Clonase™
   8411..9127    +  CDS            EBFP2: EBFP2 is a basic (constitutively fluorescent) blue fluorescent protein published in 2007, derived from Aequorea victoria. It is reported to be a rapidly-maturing monomer with moderate acid sensitivity.
   9135..9159    -  protein_bind   attB2: mutant version of attB; recombination site for the Gateway® BP reaction BP Clonase™
   9163..9243    +  CDS            HBB (fragment): HBB_PONPY - Experimental evidence at transcript level: Swiss-Prot protein existence level 2. Involved in oxygen transport from the lung to the various peripheral tissues. From Pongo pygmaeus (Bornean orangutan).
   9314..9369    +  polyA_signal   β-globin poly(A) signal: rabbit β-globin polyadenylation signal (Gil and Proudfoot, 1987)
   9752..9774    -  protein_bind   lac operator (fragment): The lac repressor binds to the lac operator to inhibit transcription in E. coli. This inhibition can be relieved by adding lactose or isopropyl-β-D-thiogalactopyranoside (IPTG). lac repressor encoded by lacI
   9778..9808    -  promoter       lac promoter: promoter for the E. coli lac operon
   9823..9844    -  protein_bind   CAP binding site: CAP binding activates transcription in the presence of cAMP. E. coli catabolite activator protein
   9857..9896    -  CDS            lacI (fragment): lac repressor; lacI; The lac repressor binds to the lac operator to inhibit transcription in E. coli. This inhibition can be relieved by adding lactose or isopropyl-β-D-thiogalactopyranoside (IPTG).
  10069..10878   +  CDS            KanR: aminoglycoside phosphotransferase; aph(3')-Ia; confers resistance to kanamycin in bacteria or G418 (Geneticin®) in eukaryotes
