[The description below was written by a language model from this plasmid's Addgene catalogue record and pLannotate feature annotations shown in this document.]
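Description:
LSB-hsa-miR-485-3p is an 11 kb mammalian expression plasmid built on the Low Sensor Backbone (LSB) and designed as a two-colour fluorescent sensor of microRNA activity. It replicates in E. coli from a high-copy ColE1/pUC-type origin and carries both β-lactamase (AmpR) and an aph(3')-Ia kanamycin resistance gene, in line with the dual ampicillin and kanamycin selection listed in the record. A puromycin N-acetyltransferase coding sequence followed by a rabbit β-globin poly(A) signal allows puromycin selection in mammalian cells, although the feature table does not annotate a promoter directly upstream of it.

The payload consists of two parallel transcription units, each driven by the human EF-1α core promoter with its intron A and terminated by a β-globin 3' region and poly(A) signal. One unit expresses the red fluorescent protein mKate2, the other the blue protein EBFP2. Gateway attB4, attB1 and attB2 scars flank the promoters and coding sequences, reflecting modular assembly of the parts, and the catalogue lists Gibson cloning for the insert. A target site for human miR-485-3p lies in the 3' UTR of the mKate2 transcript; it is not annotated separately in the feature table. When the miRNA is active in a transfected cell, mKate2 is repressed while EBFP2 is unaffected, so the red-to-blue fluorescence ratio reports miRNA activity normalised for plasmid dose and expression capacity.

The depositors note that the repeated poly(A) elements make the plasmid inherently unstable. They also report small discrepancies between the deposited sequence and the physical plasmid, including short insertions flanking the puromycin coding region that do not impair selection.
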