Addgene plasmid #103553: LSB-hsa-miR-485-3p
Purpose: Used to sense miRNA activity using fluorescence based tools. hsa-miR-485-3p target in 3' UTR of of mKate. miRNA activity can be measured by the repression of mKate2 relative to EBFP2 fluorescent proteins . Plasmid is inherently unstable; please see Depositor Comments
Depositing lab: Ron Weiss. Depositing organization: Massachusetts Institute of Technology. Publication: A mixed antagonistic/synergistic miRNA repression model enables accurate predictions of multi-input miRNA sensor activity. Gam JJ, Babb J, Weiss R. Nat Commun. 2018 Jun 22;9(1):2430. doi: 10.1038/s41467-018-04575-0. PubMed 29934631.
Backbone
  Vector backbone: Low Sensor Backbone (LSB)
  Vector type: Mammalian Expression, Synthetic Biology
Growth in bacteria
  Bacterial resistance: Ampicillin and Kanamycin, 100 & 50 μg/mL
  Growth temperature: 30°C
  Growth strain: NEB Stable
  Copy number: High Copy
Gene/Insert
  Gene/Insert name: hsa-miR-485-3p target
  Species: H. sapiens (human)
  Entrez Gene: MIR485 (a.k.a. MIRN485, hsa-mir-485, mir-485)
  Promoter: EF-1a
  Cloning method: Gibson Cloning
Terms and licenses: Academic/Nonprofit Terms; Industry Terms: Not Available to Industry
Depositor comments: Please note that this plasmid is inherently unstable due to a repeating poly A element. We recommend performing a diagnostic digest on multiple colonies upon receipt. The depositors would like to note the presence of several discrepancies between the depositor sequence and physical plasmid sequence. In particular, the sequences upstream and downstream of the puromycin coding region have 10 bp insertions which do not affect the ability to perform puromycin selection. The sequences for those regions within the physical plasmids are as follows: Upstream of Puro: GAATTCGACCGCCTGTCTCAAGGTGCCACC; Downstream of Puro: GCTTTGAGACTACGCGTGAATTCACTCCTC. Please contact if you are interested in this plasmid prior to placing an order.
How to cite: LSB-hsa-miR-485-3p was a gift from Ron Weiss (Addgene plasmid # 103553 ; http://n2t.net/addgene:103553 ; RRID:Addgene_103553)
