>Addgene plasmid #103553 | LSB-hsa-miR-485-3p | depositor partial sequence | sequence record 196155 | hsa-miR-485-3p target
AGAGAGGAGAGCCGTGTATGAC
