>Addgene plasmid #103553 | LSB-hsa-miR-485-3p | addgene partial sequence | sequence record 422380 | mKate2-F 5'-ACCCGCTAAGAACCTCAAGA-3'
CAAGGAGGCCGACAAAGAGACATACGTCGAGCAGCACGAGGTGGCTGTGGCCAGATACTGCGACCTCCCT
AGCAAACTGGGGCACAAACTTAATTGAGAATTCTACCACCCAGCTTTCTTGTACAAAGTGGTACGTCTCA
AGACCAGAGGTCTCTGCTTTAACCGTAAGAGAGGAGAGCCGTGTATGACAGAGAGGAGAGCCGTGTATGA
CAGAGAGGAGAGCCGTGTATGACAGAGAGGAGAGCCGTGTATGACCAACCAGAAGAGACCTGTGCTTCAC
TCCTCAGGTGCAGGCTGCCTATCAGAAGGTGGTGGCTGGTGTGGCCAATGCCCTGGCTCACAAATACCAC
TGAGATCTTTTTCCCTCTGCCAAAAATTATGGGGACATCATGAAGCCCCTTGAGCATCTGACTTCTGGCT
AATAAAGGAAATTTATTTTCATTGCAATAGTGTGTTGGAATTTTTTGTGTCTCTCACTCGGAAGGACATA
TGGGAGGGCAAATCATTTAAAACATCAGAATGAGTATTTGGTTTAGAGTTTGGCAACATATGCCCATATG
CTGGCTGCCATGAACAAAGGTTGGCTATAAAGAGGTCATCAGTATATGAAACAGCCCCCTGCTGTCCATT
CCTTATTCCATAGAAAAGCCTTGACTTGAGGTTAGATTTTTTTTTATATTTTGTTTTGTGT
